>Addgene plasmid #234275 | 8061-E38 | addgene full sequence | sequence record 469777 | Addgene NGS Result
CTTTCCTGCGTTATCCCCTGATTCTGTGGATAACCGTATTACCGCCTTTGAGTGAGCTGATACCGCTCGC
CGCAGCCGAACGACCGAGCGCAGCGAGTCAGTGAGCGAGGAAGCGGAAGAGCGCCCAATACGCAAACCGC
CTCTCCCCGCGCGTTGGCCGATTCATTAATGCAGCTGGCACGACAGGTTTCCCGACTGGAAAGCGGGCAG
TGAGCGCAACGCAATTAATACGCGTACCGCTAGCCAGGAAGAGTTTGTAGAAACGCAAAAAGGCCATCCG
TCAGGATGGCCTTCTGCTTAGTTTGATGCCTGGCAGTTTATGGCGGGCGTCCTGCCCGCCACCCTCCGGG
CCGTTGCTTCACAACGTTCAAATCCGCTCCCGGCGGATTTGTCCTACTCAGGAGAGCGTTCACCGACAAA
CAACAGATAAAACGAAAGGCCCAGTCTTCCGACTGAGCCTTTCGTTTTATTTGATGCCTGGCAGTTCCCT
ACTCTCGCGTTAACGCTAGCATGGATGTTTTCCCAGTCACGACGTTGTAAAACGACGGCCAGTCTTAAGC
TCGGGCCCCAAATAATGATTTTATTTTGACTGATAGTGACCTGTTCGTTGCAACAAATTGATGAGCAATG
CTTTTTTATAATGCCAACTTTGTACAAAAAAGTTGGCGAAAACCTGTACTTCCAAGGCACCATGCACCCC
AGCACCCCCATCAGCTCCCTCTTCTCCTTCACCAGCCCCGCAGTGAAGCGGCTGCTGGGCTGGAAGCAGG
GAGATGAAGAGGAGAAGTGGGCAGAGAAGGCGGTGGACTCTTTGGTGAAGAAGTTAAAGAAGAAGAAAGG
CGCCATGGATGAACTGGAGAGGGCGCTGAGCTGCCCGGGTCAGCCTAGCAAGTGTGTCACCATCCCACGG
TCCCTCGATGGACGCCTCCAGGTGTCCCACCGAAAGGGGCTGCCCCACGTCATCTACTGCCGCGTGTGGC
GCTGGCCAGACCTGCAGTCCCATCATGAGCTGAAGCCCTTGGAGTGCTGTGAGTTCCCGTTCGGCTCCAA
GCAGAAGGAGGTCTGCATCAACCCATACCATTACCGCAGAGTGGAGACCCCAGTTCTGCCTCCAGTGCTG
GTACCAAGACACAGCGAGTACAACCCTCAGCTCAGCCTCCTGGCCAAGTTCCGAAGTGCCTCGCTGCACA
GCGAACCCCTCATGCCGCACAACGCCACCTACCCTGACTCTTTCCAGCAGTCTCTCTGTCCGGCACCGCC
CTCCTCGCCAGGCCATGTGTTTCCGCAGTCTCCATGCCCCACCAGCTACCCGCACTCCCCCGGAAGTCCT
TCAGACAGTCCCTATCAACACTCAGACTTCCGGCCAGTTTGCTACGAGGAACCCCAGCACTGGTGTTCTG
TTGCCTACTACGAACTAAACAACCGGGTCGGAGAGACTTTCCAGGCGTCCTCGCGGAGCGTGCTCATAGA
CGGCTTCACCGACCCTTCCAATAACAGGAATAGGTTTTGCCTTGGGCTTCTCTCAAATGTAAACAGAAAC
TCGACCATAGAAAACACCAGGAGGCACATTGGAAAGGGTGTGCATTTGTACTACGTTGGGGGCGAGGTGT
ATGCGGAGTGCGTGAGCGACAGCAGCATCTTTGTCCAGAGCCGGAACTGCAACTACCAGCACGGCTTCCA
CCCGGCCACCGTCTGCAAGATCCCCAGCGGCTGCAGCCTCAAGGTCTTCAACAACCAGCTCTTCGCCCAG
CTGCTCGCCCAGTCCGTGCACCACGGCTTTGAAGTGGTGTATGAGCTGACGAAGATGTGCACGATTCGGA
TGAGCTTTGTGAAGGGCTGGGGAGCAGAGTATCATCGCCAGGATGTCACGAGCACCCCCTGCTGGATCGA
GATCCATCTTCATGGACCGCTGCAGTGGTTGGATAAGGTGCTCACTCAGATGGGCTCCCCACACAACCCT
ATCTCTTCAGTGTCTTAATCAACTTTCTTGTACAAAGTTGGCATTATAAGAAAGCATTGCTTATCAATTT
GTTGCAACGAACAGGTCACTATCAGTCAAAATAAAATCATTATTTGCCATCCAGCTGATATCCCCTATAG
TGAGTCGTATTACATGGTCATAGCTGTTTCCTGGCAGCTCTGGCCCGTGTCTCAAAATCTCTGATGTTAC
ATTGCACAAGATAAAAATATATCATCATGCCTCCTCTAGACCAGCCAGGACAGAAATGCCTCGACTTCGC
TGCTACCCAAGGTTGCCGGGTGACGCACACCGTGGAAACGGATGAAGGCACGAACCCAGTGGACATAAGC
CTGTTCGGTTCGTAAGCTGTAATGCAAGTAGCGTATGCGCTCACGCAACTGGTCCAGAACCTTGACCGAA
CGCAGCGGTGGTAACGGCGCAGTGGCGGTTTTCATGGCTTGTTATGACTGTTTTTTTGGGGTACAGTCTA
TGCCTCGGGCATCCAAGCAGCAAGCGCGTTACGCCGTGGGTCGATGTTTGATGTTATGGAGCAGCAACGA
TGTTACGCAGCAGGGCAGTCGCCCTAAAACAAAGTTAAACATTATGAGGGAAGCGGTGATCGCCGAAGTA
TCGACTCAACTATCAGAGGTAGTTGGCGTCATCGAGCGCCATCTCGAACCGACGTTGCTGGCCGTACATT
TGTACGGCTCCGCAGTGGATGGCGGCCTGAAGCCACACAGTGATATTGATTTGCTGGTTACGGTGACCGT
AAGGCTTGATGAAACAACGCGGCGAGCTTTGATCAACGACCTTTTGGAAACTTCGGCTTCCCCTGGAGAG
AGCGAGATTCTCCGCGCTGTAGAAGTCACCATTGTTGTGCACGACGACATCATTCCGTGGCGTTATCCAG
CTAAGCGCGAACTGCAATTTGGAGAATGGCAGCGCAATGACATTCTTGCAGGTATCTTCGAGCCAGCCAC
GATCGACATTGATCTGGCTATCTTGCTGACAAAAGCAAGAGAACATAGCGTTGCCTTGGTAGGTCCAGCG
GCGGAGGAACTCTTTGATCCGGTTCCTGAACAGGATCTATTTGAGGCGCTAAATGAAACCTTAACGCTAT
GGAACTCGCCGCCCGACTGGGCTGGCGATGAGCGAAATGTAGTGCTTACGTTGTCCCGCATTTGGTACAG
CGCAGTAACCGGCAAAATCGCGCCGAAGGATGTCGCTGCCGACTGGGCAATGGAGCGCCTGCCGGCCCAG
TATCAGCCCGTCATACTTGAAGCTAGACAGGCTTATCTTGGACAAGAAGAAGATCGCTTGGCCTCGCGCG
CAGATCAGTTGGAAGAATTTGTCCACTACGTGAAAGGCGAGATCACCAAGGTAGTCGGCAAATAACCCTC
GACTCTAGAGGATCCCCGGGTACCGAGCTCGAATTCCGTGATAGGTGGGCTGCCCTTCCTGGTTGGCTTG
GTTTCATCAGCCATCCGCTTGCCCTCATCTGTTACGCCGGCGGTAGCCGGCCAGCCTCGCAGAGCAGGAT
TCCCGTTGAGCACCGCCAGGTGCGAATAAGGGACAGTGAAGAAGGAACACCCGCTCGCGGGTGGGCCTAC
TTCACCTATCCTGCCCGGCTGACGCCGTTGGATACACCAAGGAAAGTCTACACGAACCCTTTGGCAAAAT
CCTGTATATCGTGCGAAAAAGGATGGATATACCGAAAAAATCGCTATAATGACCCCGAAGCAGGGTTATG
CAGCGGAAAACGGAATTCGAGCTCGGTACCCGGGGATCCTCTAGAGTCGAGCCACCCATGACCAAAATCC
CTTAACGTGAGTTACGCGTCGTTCCACTGAGCGTCAGACCCCGTAGAAAAGATCAAAGGATCTTCTTGAG
ATCCTTTTTTTCTGCGCGTAATCTGCTGCTTGCAAACAAAAAAACCACCGCTACCAGCGGTGGTTTGTTT
GCCGGATCAAGAGCTACCAACTCTTTTTCCGAAGGTAACTGGCTTCAGCAGAGCGCAGATACCAAATACT
GTTCTTCTAGTGTAGCCGTAGTTAGGCCACCACTTCAAGAACTCTGTAGCACCGCCTACATACCTCGCTC
TGCTAATCCTGTTACCAGTGGCTGCTGCCAGTGGCGATAAGTCGTGTCTTACCGGGTTGGACTCAAGACG
ATAGTTACCGGATAAGGCGCAGCGGTCGGGCTGAACGGGGGGTTCGTGCACACAGCCCAGCTTGGAGCGA
ACGACCTACACCGAACTGAGATACCTACAGCGTGAGCTATGAGAAAGCGCCACGCTTCCCGAAGGGAGAA
AGGCGGACAGGTATCCGGTAAGCGGCAGGGTCGGAACAGGAGAGCGCACGAGGGAGCTTCCAGGGGGAAA
CGCCTGGTATCTTTATAGTCCTGTCGGGTTTCGCCACCTCTGACTTGAGCGTCGATTTTTGTGATGCTCG
TCAGGGGGGCGGAGCCTATGGAAAAACGCCAGCAACGCGGCCTTTTTACGGTTCCTGGCCTTTTGCTGGC
CTTTTGCTCACATGTT
Features (pLannotate 1.2.2; 17 found; start..end, strand, type, name):
    121..213     +  CDS            lacI (fragment): lac repressor; lacI; The lac repressor binds to the lac operator to inhibit transcription in E. coli. This inhibition can be relieved by adding lactose or isopropyl-β-D-thiogalactopyranoside (IPTG).
    268..295     -  terminator     rrnB T2 terminator: transcription terminator T2 from the E. coli rrnB gene
    427..470     +  terminator     rrnB T1 terminator: Escherichia coli rrnB; transcription terminator T1 from the E. coli rrnB gene
    517..553     -  CDS            lacZα (fragment): LacZα fragment of β-galactosidase; lacZ fragment
    570..665     +  protein_bind   attL3: mutant version of attL; recombination site for the Gateway® LR reaction LR Clonase™
    668..684     +  CDS            TEV site (fragment): tobacco etch virus (TEV) protease recognition and cleavage site
    692..1975    +  CDS            Smad9: SMAD9_MOUSE - Also known as Madh8, Madh9, Smad8. Experimental evidence at protein level: Swiss-Prot protein existence level 1. Transcriptional modulator activated by BMP (bone morphogenetic proteins) type 1 receptor kinase. SMAD9 is a receptor- regulated SMAD (R-SMAD). Has been shown to be activated by activin type I receptor-like kinases (ALK-2, ALK-3, ALK-6) which stimulate heteromerization between SMAD9 and SMAD4. May play a role in osteoblast differentiation and maturation. From Mus musculus (Mouse).
   1980..2075    -  protein_bind   attL3: mutant version of attL; recombination site for the Gateway® LR reaction LR Clonase™
   2094..2112    -  promoter       T7 promoter: promoter for bacteriophage T7 RNA polymerase
   2302..2325    +  promoter       Pc promoter (fragment): intI1 (promoter lies within the coding sequence); class 1 integron promoter
   2501..2557    +  CDS            GmR (fragment): gentamycin acetyltransferase; aacC1; confers resistance to gentamycin
   2564..3355    +  CDS            SmR: aminoglycoside adenylyltransferase (Murphy, 1985); aadA; confers resistance to spectinomycin and streptomycin
   3359..3396    -  misc_feature   MCS (fragment): pUC18/19 multiple cloning site
   3399..3444    -  CDS            traJ (fragment): oriT-recognizing protein; traJ
   3477..3586    -  oriT           oriT: incP origin of transfer
   3723..3760    +  misc_feature   MCS (fragment): pUC18/19 multiple cloning site
   3846..4434    +  rep_origin     ori: high-copy-number ColE1/pMB1/pBR322/pUC origin of replication
