[The description below was written by a language model from this plasmid's Addgene catalogue record and pLannotate feature annotations shown in this document.]
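Description:
8061-E38 is a Gateway entry clone built on the pDonr-253 backbone that carries the mouse Smad9 (Smad8) open reading frame. It is a bacterial cloning plasmid with no expression function of its own. It replicates in E. coli from a high-copy ColE1/pUC-type origin and is selected with spectinomycin through an aadA (SmR) aminoglycoside adenylyltransferase gene. The annotated sequence record is about 4.5 kb, consistent with the listed backbone and insert sizes. It also shows an incP oriT and small fragments of lacI, lacZα, a gentamicin resistance gene, traJ and pUC polylinker, which look like backbone remnants rather than working parts. rrnB T1 and T2 terminators sit upstream of the cloning region, where they would be expected to insulate the insert from read-through transcription, and a T7 promoter lies just downstream of it on the opposite strand.

The Smad9 coding sequence is flanked by two attL recombination sites in opposing orientation. The annotation software labels both as attL3, so the exact attL variants are not resolved by the table. LR Clonase recombination moves the ORF into any compatible destination vector, which supplies the promoter and any tags. The ORF retains its stop codon, so it suits native expression or N-terminal fusions but not C-terminal ones. A short partial match to a TEV protease site is annotated just upstream of the ORF, but the record does not say whether it is functional. Smad9 is a receptor-regulated SMAD that acts as a transcriptional modulator downstream of BMP type I receptor kinases. The depositor notes a 6 bp deletion relative to genomic and RefSeq data. It is present in all available cDNA clones and may be a polymorphism. The mouse form is also shorter than human SMAD9, with no evidence for a longer mouse isoform.
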