Addgene plasmid #234275: 8061-E38
Purpose: Gateway ORF Entry clone of mouse Smad9 with stop codon (for native or N-terminal fusions)
Depositing lab: Dominic Esposito. Depositing organization: Frederick National Laboratory.
Backbone
  Vector backbone: pDonr-253
  Backbone size w/o insert (bp): 3155
  Vector type: Gateway Entry Clone
Growth in bacteria
  Bacterial resistance: Spectinomycin, 50 μg/mL
  Growth temperature: 37°C
  Growth strain: DH5alpha
  Copy number: High Copy
Gene/Insert
  Gene/Insert name: Smad9 (alt name: Smad8)
  Species: M. musculus (mouse)
  Insert size (bp): 1365
  Entrez Gene: Smad9 (a.k.a. MADH6, Madh8, Madh9, Smad8)
  Cloning method: Gateway Cloning
  Sequencing primers: 5′ M13F 23-mer (5'-CCCAGTCACGACGTTGTAAAACG); 3′ attLR 23-mer (5'-TAACATCAGAGATTTTGAGACAC)
Terms and licenses: Academic/Nonprofit Terms; Industry Terms: Not Available to Industry
Depositor comments: This gene contains a 6 bp deletion from the genomic and RefSeq data. However, this deletion is present in all available cDNA clones and may represent a SNP. This gene is also a shorter isoform than the human SMAD9. However there is no evidence that there is a longer isoform in the mouse.
How to cite: 8061-E38 was a gift from Dominic Esposito (Addgene plasmid # 234275 ; http://n2t.net/addgene:234275 ; RRID:Addgene_234275)
